Addgene plasmid #104344: pCSJ125
Purpose: Express yeast MDH2-3xflag and reference flag-DHFR-ha protein, both are contolled by tetracycline mediated TDH promter, test protein expression and stability.
Depositing lab: Alexander Varshavsky. Depositing organization: California Institute of Technology. Publication: An N-end rule pathway that recognizes proline and destroys gluconeogenic enzymes. Chen SJ, Wu X, Wadas B, Oh JH, Varshavsky A. Science. 2017 Jan 27;355(6323). pii: 355/6323/eaal3655. doi: 10.1126/science.aal3655. PubMed 28126757.
Backbone
  Vector backbone: pJO629
  Backbone size w/o insert (bp): 8017
  Vector type: Yeast Expression
  Selectable markers: HIS3
Growth in bacteria
  Bacterial resistance: Ampicillin, 100 μg/mL
  Growth temperature: 37°C
  Growth strain: NEB Stable
  Copy number: Low Copy
Gene/Insert
  Gene/Insert name: MDH2 (alt name: Cytoplasmic dehydrogenase)
  Species: S. cerevisiae (budding yeast)
  Insert size (bp): 1134
  Tag / fusion protein: 3xFLAG (C terminal on backbone)
  Cloning method: Restriction Enzyme; 5′ cloning site AscI (not destroyed); 3′ cloning site BamHI (not destroyed)
  Sequencing primers: 5′ M13-forward; 3′ M13-reverse
Terms and licenses: Academic/Nonprofit Terms; Industry Terms: Not Available to Industry
Depositor comments: Replace the Yap5 gene of pJO629 to MDH1 gene.
How to cite: pCSJ125 was a gift from Alexander Varshavsky (Addgene plasmid # 104344 ; http://n2t.net/addgene:104344 ; RRID:Addgene_104344)
