[The description below was written by a language model from this plasmid's Addgene catalogue record and pLannotate feature annotations shown in this document.]
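Description:
pCSJ125 is a yeast expression shuttle plasmid built on the pJO629 backbone. It carries a CEN/ARS element (CEN6 centromere fused to an autonomously replicating sequence) for stable, low-copy maintenance in Saccharomyces cerevisiae. The HIS3 auxotrophic marker, under its own promoter, allows selection in histidine-deficient hosts. In E. coli it is propagated through a ColE1/pUC-type origin with ampicillin resistance. pBluescript-derived remnants are also present, including an f1 origin, lacZα and MCS fragments, and flanking T7 and T3 promoters. The sequenced record is about 9.2 kb.

The payload consists of two parallel expression cassettes in the same orientation, each driven by a copy of the TDH3 (GAP) promoter and closed by a CYC1 terminator. The first encodes S. cerevisiae MDH2, the cytoplasmic malate dehydrogenase, cloned between AscI and BamHI sites and fused at its C terminus to a 3xFLAG tag. The second encodes mouse DHFR flanked by an N-terminal FLAG epitope and a C-terminal HA epitope, which serves as a reference protein. The catalogue entry describes both promoters as tetracycline-controlled. The feature table annotates no specific tetracycline-responsive element, although unannotated stretches lie between each promoter and its coding sequence.

Because the test and reference proteins come from identical promoters on one plasmid, the level of MDH2-3xFLAG can be compared with that of the DHFR reference. This suits the stated purpose of testing protein expression and stability, and the associated work concerns N-end rule degradation of gluconeogenic enzymes. The depositor comment mentions replacing Yap5 with "MDH1", but the insert field and the sequence annotation both identify the gene as MDH2.
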