Features (pLannotate 1.2.2; 28 found; start..end, strand, type, name):
    137..186     +  misc_feature   bom (fragment): basis of mobility region from pBR322
    187..267     -  CDS            MRM1 (fragment): MRM1_YEAST - Also known as PET56 From Saccharomyces cerevisiae (strain ATCC 204508 / S288c) (Baker's yeast).
    317..504     +  promoter       HIS3 promoter: S. cerevisiae HIS3
    505..1167    +  CDS            HIS3: imidazoleglycerol-phosphate dehydratase, required for histidine biosynthesis; S. cerevisiae HIS3; yeast auxotrophic marker
   1375..1426    +  misc_feature   bom (fragment): basis of mobility region from pBR322
   1454..1882    -  rep_origin     f1 ori (sequence partly withheld): f1 bacteriophage origin of replication; arrow indicates direction of (+) strand synthesis
   1886..2043    -  CDS            lacZα (fragment): LacZα fragment of β-galactosidase; lacZ fragment
   2046..2064    +  promoter       T7 promoter: promoter for bacteriophage T7 RNA polymerase
   2095..2761    +  promoter       GAP promoter: S. cerevisiae TDH3; promoter for glyceraldehyde-3-phosphate dehydrogenase
   3036..4166    +  CDS            MDH2: MDHC_YEAST - Experimental evidence at protein level: Swiss-Prot protein existence level 1. The isoenzyme MDH2 may function primarily in the glyoxylate cycle. From Saccharomyces cerevisiae (strain ATCC 204508 / S288c) (Baker's yeast).
   4173..4238    +  CDS            3xFLAG: three tandem FLAG® epitope tags, followed by an enterokinase cleavage site
   4289..4478    +  terminator     CYC1 terminator: S. cerevisiae CYC1; transcription terminator for CYC1
   4507..5173    +  promoter       GAP promoter: S. cerevisiae TDH3; promoter for glyceraldehyde-3-phosphate dehydrogenase
   5454..5474    +  CDS            FLAG (fragment): FLAG® epitope tag, followed by an enterokinase cleavage site
   5484..6044    +  CDS            Dhfr: DYR_MOUSE - Experimental evidence at protein level: Swiss-Prot protein existence level 1. Key enzyme in folate metabolism. Contributes to the de novo mitochondrial thymidylate biosynthesis pathway (PubMed:25980602). Catalyzes an essential reaction for de novo glycine and purine synthesis, and for DNA precursor synthesis (PubMed:25980602). Binds its own mRNA. From Mus musculus (Mouse).
   6051..6076    +  CDS            3xHA (fragment): three tandem HA epitope tags
   6087..6334    +  terminator     CYC1 terminator: S. cerevisiae CYC1; transcription terminator for CYC1
   6337..6402    +  misc_feature   MCS (fragment): pBluescript multiple cloning site
   6414..6432    -  promoter       T3 promoter: promoter for bacteriophage T3 RNA polymerase
   6477..6493    -  protein_bind   lac operator: The lac repressor binds to the lac operator to inhibit transcription in E. coli. This inhibition can be relieved by adding lactose or isopropyl-β-D-thiogalactopyranoside (IPTG). lac repressor encoded by lacI
   6501..6531    -  promoter       lac promoter: promoter for the E. coli lac operon
   6546..6567    -  protein_bind   CAP binding site: CAP binding activates transcription in the presence of cAMP. E. coli catabolite activator protein
   6580..6672    -  CDS            lacI (fragment): lac repressor; lacI; The lac repressor binds to the lac operator to inhibit transcription in E. coli. This inhibition can be relieved by adding lactose or isopropyl-β-D-thiogalactopyranoside (IPTG).
   6855..7443    -  rep_origin     ori: high-copy-number ColE1/pMB1/pBR322/pUC origin of replication
   7614..8474    -  CDS            AmpR: β-lactamase; bla; confers resistance to ampicillin, carbenicillin, and related antibiotics
   8475..8579    -  promoter       AmpR promoter: bla
   8609..9112    -  misc_feature   CEN/ARS: S. cerevisiae CEN6 centromere fused to an autonomously replicating sequence
   9187..35      +  CDS            rop (fragment) (across the origin): Rop protein, which maintains plasmids at low copy number; rop
>Addgene plasmid #104344 | pCSJ125 | addgene full sequence | sequence record 207905 | Addgene NGS Result
TCGCGCGTTTCGGTGATGACGGTGAAAACCTCTGACACATGCAGCTCCCGGAGACGGTCACAGCTTGTCT
GTAAGCGGATGCCGGGAGCAGACAAGCCCGTCAGGGCGCGTCAGCGGGTGTTGGCGGGTGTCGGGGCTGG
CTTAACTATGCGGCATCAGAGCAGATTGTACTGAGAGTGCACCATAAATTCCCGTTTTAAGAGCTTGGTG
AGCGCTAGGAGTCACTGCCAGGTATCGTTTGAACACGGCATTAGTCAGGGAAGTCATAACACAGTCCTTT
CCCGCAATTTTCTTTTTCTATTACTCTTGGCCTCCTCTAGTACACTCTATATTTTTTTATGCCTCGGTAA
TGATTTTCATTTTTTTTTTTCCACCTAGCGGATGACTCTTTTTTTTTCTTAGCGATTGGCATTATCACAT
AATGAATTATACATTATATAAAGTAATGTGATTTCTTCGAAGAATATACTAAAAAATGAGCAGGCAAGAT
AAACGAAGGCAAAGATGACAGAGCAGAAAGCCCTAGTAAAGCGTATTACAAATGAAACCAAGATTCAGAT
TGCGATCTCTTTAAAGGGTGGTCCCCTAGCGATAGAGCACTCGATCTTCCCAGAAAAAGAGGCAGAAGCA
GTAGCAGAACAGGCCACACAATCGCAAGTGATTAACGTCCACACAGGTATAGGGTTTCTGGACCATATGA
TACATGCTCTGGCCAAGCATTCCGGCTGGTCGCTAATCGTTGAGTGCATTGGTGACTTACACATAGACGA
CCATCACACCACTGAAGACTGCGGGATTGCTCTCGGTCAAGCTTTTAAAGAGGCCCTAGGGGCCGTGCGT
GGAGTAAAAAGGTTTGGATCAGGATTTGCGCCTTTGGATGAGGCACTTTCCAGAGCGGTGGTAGATCTTT
CGAACAGGCCGTACGCAGTTGTCGAACTTGGTTTGCAAAGGGAGAAAGTAGGAGATCTCTCTTGCGAGAT
GATCCCGCATTTTCTTGAAAGCTTTGCAGAGGCTAGCAGAATTACCCTCCACGTTGATTGTCTGCGAGGC
AAGAATGATCATCACCGTAGTGAGAGTGCGTTCAAGGCTCTTGCGGTTGCCATAAGAGAAGCCACCTCGC
CCAATGGTACCAACGATGTTCCCTCCACCAAAGGTGTTCTTATGTAGTGACACCGATTATTTAAAGCTGC
AGCATACGATATATATACATGTGTATATATGTATACCTATGAATGTCAGTAAGTATGTATACGAACAGTA
TGATACTGAAGATGACAAGGTAATGCATCATTCTATACGTGTCATTCTGAACGAGGCGCGCTTTCCTTTT
TTCTTTTTGCTTTTTCTTTTTTTTTCTCTTGAACTCGACGGATCTATGCGGTGTGAAATACCGCACAGAT
GCGTAAGGAGAAAATACCGCATCAGGAAATTGTAAGCGTTAATATTTTGTTAAAATTCGCGTTAAATTTT
TGTTAAATCAGCTCATTTTTTAACCAATAGGCCGAAATCGGCAAAATCCCTTATAAATCAAAAGAATAGA
CCGAGATAGGGT
[37 nt withheld, positions 1553-1589]
AAAGAACGTGGACTCCAACGTCAAAGG
[49 nt withheld, positions 1617-1665]
T
[91 nt withheld, positions 1667-1757]
G
[124 nt withheld, positions 1759-1882]
CCATTCGCCATTCAGGCTGCGCAACTGTTGGGAAGGGCGATCGGTGCGGGCCTCTTCGCTATTACGCCAG
CTGGCGAAAGGGGGATGTGCTGCAAGGCGATTAAGTTGGGTAACGCCAGGGTTTTCCCAGTCACGACGTT
GTAAAACGACGGCCAGTGAATTGTAATACGACTCACTATAGGGCGAATTGGAGCTCCACCGCGGCGACTT
TATCATTATCAATACTGCCATTTCAAAGAATACGTAAATAATTAATAGTAGTGATTTTCCTAACTTTATT
TAGTCAAAAAATTAGCCTTTTAATTCTGCTGTAACCCGTACATGCCCAAAATAGGGGGCGGGTTACACAG
AATATATAACATCGTAGGTGTCTGGGTGAACAGTTTATTCCTGGCATCCACTAAATATAATGGAGCCCGC
TTTTTAAGCTGGCATCCAGAAAAAAAAAGAATCCCAGCACCAAAATATTGTTTTCTTCACCAACCATCAG
TTCATAGGTCCATTCTCTTAGCGCAACTACAGAGAACAGGGGCACAAACAGGCAAAAAACGGGCACAACC
TCAATGGAGTGATGCAACCTGCCTGGAGTAAATGATGACACAAGGCAATTGACCCACGCATGTATCTATC
TCATTTTCTTACACCTTCTATTACCTTCTGCTCTCTCTGATTTGGAAAAAGCTGAAAAAAAAGGTTGAAA
CCAGTTCCCTGAAATTATTCCCCTACTTGACTAATAAGTATATAAAGACGGTAGGTATTGATTGTAATTC
TGTAAATCTATTTCTTAAACTTCTTAAATTCTACTTTTATAGTTAGTCTTTTTTTTAGTTTTAAAACACC
AAGAACTTAGTTTCGAATAAACACACATAAACAAACAAAATCGTACGGGCCTAAAACATACCAGATCGCC
ACCCGCGCTTTAATCTGGAGAGGTGAAGAATACGACCACCTAGGCCTTAAGAACCGGTAAAACATACCAG
ATCGCCACCCGCGCTTTAATCTGGAGAGGTGAAGAATACGACCACCTACCGGTCAACAACAACAACAACA
ACAACAACAACTCGAGGCCTAAAACATACCAGATCGCCACCCGCGCTTTAATCTGGAGAGGTGAAGAATA
CGACCACCTAGGCCTCGAGAACATAGGCGCGCCATGCCTCACTCAGTTACACCATCCATAGAACAAGATT
CGTTAAAAATTGCCATTTTAGGTGCTGCCGGTGGTATCGGGCAGTCGTTATCGCTGCTTTTGAAAGCTCA
GTTGCAATACCAGTTAAAGGAGAGCAACCGGAGCGTTACCCACATTCATCTGGCTCTTTACGATGTCAAC
CAAGAAGCCATCAACGGTGTTACCGCCGACTTGTCTCATATAGACACCCCCATTTCCGTGTCGAGCCACT
CTCCTGCAGGTGGCATTGAGAACTGTTTGCATAACGCTTCTATTGTTGTCATTCCTGCAGGTGTTCCAAG
AAAACCTGGCATGACTCGTGATGACTTATTTAACGTGAATGCTGGTATCATTAGCCAGCTCGGTGATTCT
ATTGCAGAATGTTGTGATCTTTCCAAGGTCTTCGTTCTTGTCATTTCCAACCCTGTTAATTCTTTAGTCC
CAGTGATGGTTTCTAACATTCTTAAGAACCATCCTCAGTCTAGAAATTCCGGCATTGAAAGAAGGATCAT
GGGTGTCACCAAGCTCGACATTGTCAGAGCGTCCACTTTTCTACGTGAGATAAACATTGAGTCAGGGCTA
ACTCCTCGTGTTAACTCCATGCCTGACGTCCCTGTAATTGGCGGGCATTCTGGCGAGACTATTATTCCGT
TGTTTTCACAGTCAAACTTCCTATCGAGATTAAATGAGGATCAATTGAAATATTTAATACATAGAGTCCA
ATACGGTGGTGATGAAGTGGTCAAGGCCAAGAACGGTAAAGGTAGTGCTACCTTATCGATGGCCCATGCC
GGTTATAAGTGTGTTGTCCAATTTGTTTCTTTGTTATTGGGTAACATTGAGCAGATCCATGGAACCTACT
ATGTGCCATTAAAAGATGCGAACAACTTCCCCATTGCTCCTGGGGCAGATCAATTATTGCCTCTGGTGGA
CGGTGCAGACTACTTTGCCATACCATTAACTATTACTACAAAGGGTGTTTCCTATGTGGATTATGACATC
GTTAATAGGATGAACGACATGGAACGCAACCAAATGTTGCCAATTTGCGTCTCCCAGTTAAAGAAAAATA
TCGATAAGGGCTTGGAATTCGTTGCATCGAGATCTGCATCATCTGGATCCGACTATAAAGACCATGACGG
TGATTATAAAGATCATGATATCGATTACAAGGATGACGATGACAAGTAAGCGGCCGCATTAGTTATGTCA
CGCTTACATTCACGCCCTCCCCCCACATCCGCTCTAACCGAAAAGGAAGGAGTTAGACAACCTGAAGTCT
AGGTCCCTATTTATTTTTTTATAGTTATGTTAGTATTAAGAACGTTATTTATATTTCAAATTTTTCTTTT
TTTTCTGTACAGACGCGTGTACGCATGTAACATTATACTGAAAACCTTGCTTGAGAAGGTTTTGGGACGC
TCGAAGGCTTTAATTTGCGGCCGGCCCGACTTTATCATTATCAATACTGCCATTTCAAAGAATACGTAAA
TAATTAATAGTAGTGATTTTCCTAACTTTATTTAGTCAAAAAATTAGCCTTTTAATTCTGCTGTAACCCG
TACATGCCCAAAATAGGGGGCGGGTTACACAGAATATATAACATCGTAGGTGTCTGGGTGAACAGTTTAT
TCCTGGCATCCACTAAATATAATGGAGCCCGCTTTTTAAGCTGGCATCCAGAAAAAAAAAGAATCCCAGC
ACCAAAATATTGTTTTCTTCACCAACCATCAGTTCATAGGTCCATTCTCTTAGCGCAACTACAGAGAACA
GGGGCACAAACAGGCAAAAAACGGGCACAACCTCAATGGAGTGATGCAACCTGCCTGGAGTAAATGATGA
CACAAGGCAATTGACCCACGCATGTATCTATCTCATTTTCTTACACCTTCTATTACCTTCTGCTCTCTCT
GATTTGGAAAAAGCTGAAAAAAAAGGTTGAAACCAGTTCCCTGAAATTATTCCCCTACTTGACTAATAAG
TATATAAAGACGGTAGGTATTGATTGTAATTCTGTAAATCTATTTCTTAAACTTCTTAAATTCTACTTTT
ATAGTTAGTCTTTTTTTTAGTTTTAAAACACCAAGAACTTAGTTTCGAATAAACACACATAAACAAACAA
AATCGTACGGGCCTAAAACATACCAGATCGCCACCCGCGCTTTAATCTGGAGAGGTGAAGAATACGACCA
CCTAGGCCTTAAGAACCGGTAAAACATACCAGATCGCCACCCGCGCTTTAATCTGGAGAGGTGAAGAATA
CGACCACCTACCGGTCAACAACAACAACAACAACAACAACAACTCGAGGCCTAAAACATACCAGATCGCC
ACCCGCGCTTTAATCTGGAGAGGTGAAGAATACGACCACCTAGGCCTCGAGAACATATCGAATTCATGGA
CTACAAGGACGACGATGACAAGGGTGGGTCCATGGTTCGACCATTGAACTGCATCGTCGCCGTGTCCCAA
AATATGGGGATTGGCAAGAACGGAGACCTACCCTGGCCTCCGCTCAGGAACGAGTTCAAGTACTTCCAAA
GAATGACCACAACCTCTTCAGTGGAAGGTAAACAGAATCTGGTGATTATGGGTAGGAAAACCTGGTTCTC
CATTCCTGAGAAGAATCGACCTTTAAAGGACAGAATTAATATAGTTCTCAGTAGAGAACTCAAAGAACCA
CCACGAGGCGCTCATTTTCTTGCCAAAAGTTTGGATGATGCCTTAAGACTTATTGAACAACCGGAATTGG
CAAGTAAAGTAGACATGGTTTGGATAGTCGGAGGCAGTTCTGTTTACCAGGAAGCCATGAATCAACCAGG
CCACCTCAGACTCTTTGTGACAAGGATCATGCAGGAATTTGAAAGTGACACGTTTTTCCCAGAAATTGAT
TTGGGGAAATATAAACTTCTCCCAGAATACCCAGGCGTCCTCTCTGAGGTCCAGGAGGAAAAAGGCATCA
AGTATAAGTTTGAAGTCTACGAGAAGAAAGACGGTACCTACCCATACGATGTCCCAGATTACGCCTAACT
CGAGTCATGTAATTAGTTATGTCACGCTTACATTCACGCCCTCCCCCCACATCCGCTCTAACCGAAAAGG
AAGGAGTTAGACAACCTGAAGTCTAGGTCCCTATTTATTTTTTTATAGTTATGTTAGTATTAAGAACGTT
ATTTATATTTCAAATTTTTCTTTTTTTTCTGTACAGACGCGTGTACGCATGTAACATTATACTGAAAACC
TTGCTTGAGAAGGTTTTGGGACGCTCGAAGGCTTTAATTTGCGGCCCGGGCTGCAGGAATTCGATATCAA
GCTTATCGATACCGTCGACCTCGAGGGGGGGCCCGGTACCAGCTTTTGTTCCCTTTAGTGAGGGTTAATT
TCGAGCTTGGCGTAATCATGGTCATAGCTGTTTCCTGTGTGAAATTGTTATCCGCTCACAATTCCACACA
ACATACGAGCCGGAAGCATAAAGTGTAAAGCCTGGGGTGCCTAATGAGTGAGCTAACTCACATTAATTGC
GTTGCGCTCACTGCCCGCTTTCCAGTCGGGAAACCTGTCGTGCCAGCTGCATTAATGAATCGGCCAACGC
GCGGGGAGAGGCGGTTTGCGTATTGGGCGCTCTTCCGCTTCCTCGCTCACTGACTCGCTGCGCTCGGTCG
TTCGGCTGCGGCGAGCGGTATCAGCTCACTCAAAGGCGGTAATACGGTTATCCACAGAATCAGGGGATAA
CGCAGGAAAGAACATGTGAGCAAAAGGCCAGCAAAAGGCCAGGAACCGTAAAAAGGCCGCGTTGCTGGCG
TTTTTCCATAGGCTCCGCCCCCCTGACGAGCATCACAAAAATCGACGCTCAAGTCAGAGGTGGCGAAACC
CGACAGGACTATAAAGATACCAGGCGTTTCCCCCTGGAAGCTCCCTCGTGCGCTCTCCTGTTCCGACCCT
GCCGCTTACCGGATACCTGTCCGCCTTTCTCCCTTCGGGAAGCGTGGCGCTTTCTCATAGCTCACGCTGT
AGGTATCTCAGTTCGGTGTAGGTCGTTCGCTCCAAGCTGGGCTGTGTGCACGAACCCCCCGTTCAGCCCG
ACCGCTGCGCCTTATCCGGTAACTATCGTCTTGAGTCCAACCCGGTAAGACACGACTTATCGCCACTGGC
AGCAGCCACTGGTAACAGGATTAGCAGAGCGAGGTATGTAGGCGGTGCTACAGAGTTCTTGAAGTGGTGG
CCTAACTACGGCTACACTAGAAGAACAGTATTTGGTATCTGCGCTCTGCTGAAGCCAGTTACCTTCGGAA
AAAGAGTTGGTAGCTCTTGATCCGGCAAACAAACCACCGCTGGTAGCGGTGGTTTTTTTGTTTGCAAGCA
GCAGATTACGCGCAGAAAAAAAGGATCTCAAGAAGATCCTTTGATCTTTTCTACGGGGTCTGACGCTCAG
TGGAACGAAAACTCACGTTAAGGGATTTTGGTCATGAGATTATCAAAAAGGATCTTCACCTAGATCCTTT
TAAATTAAAAATGAAGTTTTAAATCAATCTAAAGTATATATGAGTAAACTTGGTCTGACAGTTACCAATG
CTTAATCAGTGAGGCACCTATCTCAGCGATCTGTCTATTTCGTTCATCCATAGTTGCCTGACTCCCCGTC
GTGTAGATAACTACGATACGGGAGGGCTTACCATCTGGCCCCAGTGCTGCAATGATACCGCGAGACCCAC
GCTCACCGGCTCCAGATTTATCAGCAATAAACCAGCCAGCCGGAAGGGCCGAGCGCAGAAGTGGTCCTGC
AACTTTATCCGCCTCCATCCAGTCTATTAATTGTTGCCGGGAAGCTAGAGTAAGTAGTTCGCCAGTTAAT
AGTTTGCGCAACGTTGTTGCCATTGCTACAGGCATCGTGGTGTCACGCTCGTCGTTTGGTATGGCTTCAT
TCAGCTCCGGTTCCCAACGATCAAGGCGAGTTACATGATCCCCCATGTTGTGCAAAAAAGCGGTTAGCTC
CTTCGGTCCTCCGATCGTTGTCAGAAGTAAGTTGGCCGCAGTGTTATCACTCATGGTTATGGCAGCACTG
CATAATTCTCTTACTGTCATGCCATCCGTAAGATGCTTTTCTGTGACTGGTGAGTACTCAACCAAGTCAT
TCTGAGAATAGTGTATGCGGCGACCGAGTTGCTCTTGCCCGGCGTCAATACGGGATAATACCGCGCCACA
TAGCAGAACTTTAAAAGTGCTCATCATTGGAAAACGTTCTTCGGGGCGAAAACTCTCAAGGATCTTACCG
CTGTTGAGATCCAGTTCGATGTAACCCACTCGTGCACCCAACTGATCTTCAGCATCTTTTACTTTCACCA
GCGTTTCTGGGTGAGCAAAAACAGGAAGGCAAAATGCCGCAAAAAAGGGAATAAGGGCGACACGGAAATG
TTGAATACTCATACTCTTCCTTTTTCAATATTATTGAAGCATTTATCAGGGTTATTGTCTCATGAGCGGA
TACATATTTGAATGTATTTAGAAAAATAAACAAATAGGGGTTCCGCGCACATTTCCCCGAAAAGTGCCAC
CTGACGGATCGCTTGCCTGTAACTTACACGCGCCTCGTATCTTTTAATGATGGAATAATTTGGGAATTTA
CTCTGTGTTTATTTATTTTTATGTTTTGTATTTGGATTTTAGAAAGTAAATAAAGAAGGTAGAAGAGTTA
CGGAATGAAGAAAAAAAAATAAACAAAGGTTTAAAAAATTTCAACAAAAAGCGTACTTTACATATATATT
TATTAGACAAGAAAAGCAGATTAAATAGATATACATTCGATTAACGATAAGTAAAATGTAAAATCACAGG
ATTTTCGTGTGTGGTCTTCTACACAGACAAGATGAAACAATTCGGCATTAATACCTGAGAGCAGGAAGAG
CAAGATAAAAGGTAGTATTTGTTGGCGATCCCCCTAGAGTCTTTTACATCTTCGGAAAACAAAAACTATT
TTTTCTTTAATTTCTTTTTTTACTTTCTATTTTTAATTTATATATTTATATTAAAAAATTTAAATTATAA
TTATTTTTATAGCACGTGATGAAAAGGACCCTAAGAAACCATTATTATCATGACATTAACCTATAAAAAT
AGGCGTATCACGAGGCCCTTTCGTC
