>Addgene plasmid #104344 | pCSJ125 | depositor partial sequence | sequence record 197566 | M13F
NNNNNNNNNNNNNNNNNNGGCGATTGGAGCTCCACCGCGGCGACTTTATCATTATCAATACTGCCATTTC
AAAGAATACGTAAATAATTAATAGTAGTGATTTTCCTAACTTTATTTAGTCAAAAAATTAGCCTTTTAAT
TCTGCTGTAACCCGTACATGCCCAAAATAGGGGGCGGGTTACACAGAATATATAACATCGTAGGTGTCTG
GGTGAACAGTTTATTCCTGGCATCCACTAAATATAATGGAGCCCGCTTTTTAAGCTGGCATCCAGAAAAA
AAAAGAATCCCAGCACCAAAATATTGTTTTCTTCACCAACCATCAGTTCATAGGTCCATTCTCTTAGCGC
AACTACAGAGAACAGGGGCACAAACAGGCAAAAAACGGGCACAACCTCAATGGAGTGATGCAACCTGCCT
GGAGTAAATGATGACACAAGGCAATTGACCCACGCATGTATCTATCTCATTTTCTTACACCTTCTATTAC
CTTCTGCTCTCTCTGATTTGGAAAAAGCTGAAAAAAAAGGTTGAAACCAGTTCCCTGAAATTATTCCCCT
ACTTGACTAATAAGTATATAAAGACGGTAGGTATTGATTGTAATTCTGTAAATCTATTTCTTAAACTTCT
TAAATTCTACTTTTATAGTTAGTCTTTTTTTTAGTTTTAAAACACCAAGAACTTAGTTTCGAATAAACAC
ACATAAACAAACAAAATCGTACGGGCCTAAAACATACCAGATCGCCACCCGCGCTTTAATCTGGAGAGGT
GAAGAATACGACCACCTAGGCCTTAAGAACCGGTAAAACATACCAGATCGCCACCCGCGCTTTAATCTGG
AGAGGTGAAGAATACGACCACCTACCGGTCAACAACAACAACAACAACAACAACAACTCGAGGCCTAAAA
CATACCAGATCGCCACCCGCGCTTTAATCTGGAGAGGTGAAGAATACGACCNNNNGGCNTCGAGAANNNA
GNNNNNNCATGCCNCANTCN
