>Addgene plasmid #104344 | pCSJ125 | depositor partial sequence | sequence record 197567 | M13R
NNNNNNNNNNNTNACCCTCACTAAAGGGACAAAAGCTGGTACCGGGCCCCCCCTCGAGGTCGACGGTATC
GATAAGCTTGATATCGAATTCCTGCAGCCCGGGCCGCAAATTAAAGCCTTCGAGCGTCCCAAAACCTTCT
CAAGCAAGGTTTTCAGTATAATGTTACATGCGTACACGCGTCTGTACAGAAAAAAAAGAAAAATTTGAAA
TATAAATAACGTTCTTAATACTAACATAACTATAAAAAAATAAATAGGGACCTAGACTTCAGGTTGTCTA
ACTCCTTCCTTTTCGGTTAGAGCGGATGTGGGGGGAGGGCGTGAATGTAAGCGTGACATAACTAATTACA
TGACTCGAGTTAGGCGTAATCTGGGACATCGTATGGGTAGGTACCGTCTTTCTTCTCGTAGACTTCAAAC
TTATACTTGATGCCTTTTTCCTCCTGGACCTCAGAGAGGACGCCTGGGTATTCTGGGAGAAGTTTATATT
TCCCCAAATCAATTTCTGGGAAAAACGTGTCACTTTCAAATTCCTGCATGATCCTTGTCACAAAGAGTCT
GAGGTGGCCTGGTTGATTCATGGCTTCCTGGTAAACAGAACTGCCTCCGACTATCCAAACCATGTCTACT
TTACTTGCCAATTCCGGTTGTTCAATAAGTCTTAAGGCATCATCCAAACTTTTGGCAAGAAAATGAGCGC
CTCGTGGTGGTTCTTTGAGTTCTCTACTGAGAACTATATTAATTCTGTCCTTTAAAGGTCGATTCTTCTC
AGGAATGGAGAACCAGGTTTTCCTACCCATAATCACCAGATTCTGTTTACCTTCCACTGAAGAGGTTGTG
GTCATTCTTTGGAAGTACTTGAACTCGTTCCTGAGCGGAGGCCAGGGTAGGTCTCCGTTCTTGCCAATCC
CCATATTTTGGGACACGGCGACGATGCAGTTCAATGGTCGAACCATGGACCCACCCTTGTCATCGTCGTC
CTNGTAGTCCATGAANTCGA
